Addgene plasmid #152117: pGBW-m4134074
Purpose: Mammalian expression plasmid for SARS-CoV-2 ORF3a protein
Depositing lab: Ginkgo Bioworks & Benjie Chen. Depositing organization: Ginkgo Bioworks.
Backbone
  Vector backbone: pTwist_CMV_Hygro_6
  Backbone size w/o insert (bp): 6525
  Vector type: Mammalian Expression
  Selectable markers: Hygromycin
Growth in bacteria
  Bacterial resistance: Ampicillin, 100 μg/mL
  Growth temperature: 37°C
  Growth strain: DH5alpha
  Copy number: High Copy
Gene/Insert
  Gene/Insert name: SARS-CoV-2 ORF3a protein
  Species: Severe acute respiratory syndrome coronavirus 2
  Insert size (bp): 821
  Mutation: wt
  Entrez Gene: ORF3a (a.k.a. GU280_gp03)
  Promoter: CMV
  Tag / fusion protein: Cleavable TEV;V5 (C terminal on backbone)
  Cloning method: Unknown
Resource information
  A portion of this plasmid was derived from a plasmid made by: GinkgoBioworks
Depositor comments: NCBI reference sequence: YP_009724391.1
How to cite: pGBW-m4134074 was a gift from Ginkgo Bioworks & Benjie Chen (Addgene plasmid # 152117 ; http://n2t.net/addgene:152117 ; RRID:Addgene_152117)
