[The description below was written by a language model from this plasmid's Addgene catalogue record and pLannotate feature annotations shown in this document.]
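Description:
pGBW-m4134074 is a mammalian expression plasmid built on the pTwist_CMV_Hygro_6 backbone to express the wild-type ORF3a protein of SARS-CoV-2. It is maintained in E. coli through a high-copy ColE1/pUC-type origin and an ampicillin resistance (β-lactamase) gene. For selection in mammalian cells it carries a separate cassette in which the human ubiquitin C promoter drives hygromycin B phosphotransferase, followed by a synthetic polyadenylation signal, so stably transfected populations can be selected with hygromycin.

The payload is an expression unit made up of the human cytomegalovirus immediate-early enhancer and promoter, the ORF3a coding sequence, and an SV40 polyadenylation signal. The catalogue entry states that the backbone supplies a C-terminal V5 epitope tag separated from the protein by a TEV protease cleavage site. This would allow antibody detection or pull-down, with the option of removing the tag. These tag elements are not individually annotated in the feature table, although there is unannotated space between the end of the ORF3a match and the poly(A) signal. The unit is flanked by bacterial and phage transcription terminators (rrnG, T7), extra synthetic poly(A) signals and short 5′ and 3′ β-globin insulator elements, which presumably limit read-through and interference between the cassettes. A small β-lactamase fragment near the origin appears to be a backbone remnant.

ORF3a is annotated as a viroporin that forms ion channels at endosomes and lysosomes and has roles in virion egress and in blocking autophagosome–lysosome fusion. The construct therefore suits transient or stable expression of tagged ORF3a in mammalian cells for localisation, interaction or functional studies, though the record gives no purpose beyond mammalian expression.
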