Features (pLannotate 1.2.2; 20 found; start..end, strand, type, name):
      1..304     +  enhancer       CMV enhancer: human cytomegalovirus immediate early enhancer
    377..394     -  promoter       CMV promoter (fragment): human cytomegalovirus (CMV) immediate early promoter
    457..508     +  promoter       CMVd2 promoter: truncated human cytomegalovirus (CMV) immediate early promoter that yields moderately reduced expression relative to the full-length promoter
    583..1407    +  CDS            AP3A_SARS2: Experimental evidence at protein level: Swiss-Prot protein existence level 1. Plays a role in virus egress via lysosomal trafficking (PubMed:33157038, PubMed:33422265). Forms homotetrameric ion channels (viroporin) localized at endosomes and lysosomes, that may induce deacidification of lysosomes thereby allowing safe virion egress through lysosomal trafficking (By similarity) (PubMed:33157038, PubMed:33422265). Also blocks formation of autolysosomes through binding and sequestering host TMUB1/HOPS on late endosomes. This prevents fusion of autophagosomes with lysosomes, disrupting autophagy a
   1539..1660    -  polyA_signal   SV40 poly(A) signal: SV40 polyadenylation signal
   1683..1752    -  CDS            large T antigen (fragment): large T antigen from SV40 (simian virus 40)
   1775..1821    +  terminator     T7 terminator: transcription terminator for bacteriophage T7 RNA polymerase
   1851..1987    +  terminator     rrnG terminator: transcription terminator from the E. coli ribosomal RNA rrnG operon (Albrechtsen et al., 1991)
   2032..2103    +  misc_feature   3' β-globin insulator: insulator downstream of the human β-globin locus (Farrell et al., 2002)
   2329..2917    -  rep_origin     ori: high-copy-number ColE1/pMB1/pBR322/pUC origin of replication
   3089..3153    -  CDS            bla(M) (fragment): β-lactamase lacking the signal sequence; bla(M); allows cytosolic expression of β-lactamase
   3417..4626    +  promoter       UbC promoter: human ubiquitin C promoter
   4636..5657    +  CDS            HygR (fragment): hygromycin B phosphotransferase confers resistance to hygromycin
   5685..5733    +  polyA_signal   poly(A) signal: synthetic polyadenylation signal
   5999..6859    +  CDS            AmpR: β-lactamase; bla; confers resistance to ampicillin, carbenicillin, and related antibiotics
   6872..7008    +  terminator     rrnG terminator: transcription terminator from the E. coli ribosomal RNA rrnG operon (Albrechtsen et al., 1991)
   7160..7231    +  misc_feature   5' β-globin insulator: insulator upstream of the human β-globin locus (Farrell et al., 2002)
   7236..7282    -  terminator     T7 terminator: transcription terminator for bacteriophage T7 RNA polymerase
   7300..7348    -  polyA_signal   poly(A) signal: synthetic polyadenylation signal
   7379..7428    +  enhancer       CMV enhancer (fragment): human cytomegalovirus immediate early enhancer
>Addgene plasmid #152117 | pGBW-m4134074 | addgene full sequence | sequence record 342383 | Addgene NGS Result
CGTTACATAACTTACGGTAAATGGCCCGCCTGGCTGACCGCCCAACGACCCCCGCCCATTGACGTCAATA
ATGACGTATGTTCCCATAGTAACGCCAATAGGGACTTTCCATTGACGTCAATGGGTGGAGTATTTACGGT
AAACTGCCCACTTGGCAGTACATCAAGTGTATCATATGCCAAGTACGCCCCCTATTGACGTCAATGACGG
TAAATGGCCCGCCTGGCATTATGCCCAGTACATGACCTTATGGGACTTTCCTACTTGGCAGTACATCTAC
GTATTAGTCATCGCTATTACCATGCTGATGCGGTTTTGGCAGTACATCAATGGGCGTGGATAGCGGTTTG
ACTCACGGGGATTTCCAAGTCTCCACCCCATTGACGTCAATGGGAGTTTGTTTTGGCACCAAAATCAACG
GGACTTTCCAAAATGTCGTAACAACTCCGCCCCATTGACGCAAATGGGCGGTAGGCGTGTACGGTGGGAG
GTCTATATAAGCAGAGCTGGTTTAGTGAACCGTCAGATCAGATCTTTGTCGATCCTACCATCCACTCGAC
ACACCCGCCAGCGGCCGCCACCATGGATTTGTTTATGAGAATCTTCACAATTGGAACTGTAACTTTGAAG
CAAGGTGAAATCAAGGATGCTACTCCTTCAGATTTTGTTCGCGCTACTGCAACGATACCGATACAAGCCT
CACTCCCTTTCGGATGGCTTATTGTTGGCGTTGCACTTCTTGCTGTTTTTCAGAGCGCTTCCAAAATCAT
AACCCTCAAAAAGAGATGGCAACTAGCACTCTCCAAGGGTGTTCACTTTGTTTGCAACTTGCTGTTGTTG
TTTGTAACAGTTTACTCACACCTTTTGCTCGTTGCTGCTGGCCTTGAAGCCCCTTTTCTCTATCTTTATG
CTTTAGTCTACTTCTTGCAGAGTATAAACTTTGTAAGAATAATAATGAGGCTTTGGCTTTGCTGGAAATG
CCGTTCCAAAAACCCATTACTTTATGATGCCAACTATTTTCTTTGCTGGCATACTAATTGTTACGACTAT
TGTATACCTTACAATAGTGTAACTTCTTCAATTGTCATTACTTCAGGTGATGGCACAACAAGTCCTATTT
CTGAACATGACTACCAGATTGGTGGTTATACTGAAAAATGGGAATCTGGAGTAAAAGACTGTGTTGTATT
ACACAGTTACTTCACTTCAGACTATTACCAGCTGTACTCAACTCAATTGAGTACAGACACTGGTGTTGAA
CATGTTACCTTCTTCATCTACAATAAAATTGTTGATGAGCCTGAAGAACATGTCCAAATTCACACAATCG
ACGGTTCATCCGGAGTTGTTAATCCAGTAATGGAACCAATTTATGATGAACCGACGACGACTACTAGCGT
GCCTTTGGAAAACCTTTACTTTCAGTCGGGGAAACCTATACCCAATCCACTTCTCGGCTTAGATTCTACC
TAAGGATCCGCAGGCCTCTGCTAGCTTGACTGACTGAGATACAGCGTACCTTCAGCTCACAGACATGATA
AGATACATTGATGAGTTTGGACAAACCACAACTAGAATGCAGTGAAAAAAATGCTTTATTTGTGAAATTT
GTGATGCTATTGCTTTATTTGTAACCATTATAAGCTGCAATAAACAAGTTAACAACAACAATTGCATTCA
TTTTATGTTTCAGGTTCAGGGGGAGGTGTGGGAGGTTTTTTAAAGCAAGTAAAACCTCTACAAATGTGGT
ATTGGCCCATCTCTATCGGTATCGTAGCATAACCCCTTGGGGCCTCTAAACGGGTCTTGAGGGGTTTTTT
GTGCCCCTCGGGCCGGATTGCTATCTACCGGCATTGGCGCAGAAAAAAATGCCTGATGCGACGCTGCGCG
TCTTATACTCCCACATATGCCAGATTCAGCAACGGATACGGCTTCCCCAACTTGCCCACTTCCATACGTG
TCCTCCTTACCAGAAATTTATCCTTAAGGTCGTCAGCTATCCTGCAGGCGATCTCTCGATTTCGATCAAG
ACATTCCTTTAATGGTCTTTTCTGGACACCACTAGGGGTCAGAAGTAGTTCATCAAACTTTCTTCCCTCC
CTAATCTCATTGGTTACCTTGGGCTATCGAAACTTAATTAACCAGTCAAGTCAGCTACTTGGCGAGATCG
ACTTGTCTGGGTTTCGACTACGCTCAGAATTGCGTCAGTCAAGTTCGATCTGGTCCTTGCTATTGCACCC
GTTCTCCGATTACGAGTTTCATTTAAATCATGTGAGCAAAAGGCCAGCAAAAGGCCAGGAACCGTAAAAA
GGCCGCGTTGCTGGCGTTTTTCCATAGGCTCCGCCCCCCTGACGAGCATCACAAAAATCGACGCTCAAGT
CAGAGGTGGCGAAACCCGACAGGACTATAAAGATACCAGGCGTTTCCCCCTGGAAGCTCCCTCGTGCGCT
CTCCTGTTCCGACCCTGCCGCTTACCGGATACCTGTCCGCCTTTCTCCCTTCGGGAAGCGTGGCGCTTTC
TCATAGCTCACGCTGTAGGTATCTCAGTTCGGTGTAGGTCGTTCGCTCCAAGCTGGGCTGTGTGCACGAA
CCCCCCGTTCAGCCCGACCGCTGCGCCTTATCCGGTAACTATCGTCTTGAGTCCAACCCGGTAAGACACG
ACTTATCGCCACTGGCAGCAGCCACTGGTAACAGGATTAGCAGAGCGAGGTATGTAGGCGGTGCTACAGA
GTTCTTGAAGTGGTGGCCTAACTACGGCTACACTAGAAGAACAGTATTTGGTATCTGCGCTCTGCTGAAG
CCAGTTACCTTCGGAAAAAGAGTTGGTAGCTCTTGATCCGGCAAACAAACCACCGCTGGTAGCGGTGGTT
TTTTTGTTTGCAAGCAGCAGATTACGCGCAGAAAAAAAGGATCTCAAGAAGATCCTTTGATCTTTTCTAC
GGGGTCTGACGCTCAGTGGAACGAAAACTCACGTTAAGGGATTTTGGTCATGAGATTATCAAAAAGGATC
TTCACCTAGATCCTTTTAAATTAAAAATGAAGTTTTAAATCAATCTAAAGTATATATGAGTAAACTTGGT
CTGACAGTTACCAATGCTTAATCAGTGAGGCACCTATCTCAGCGATCTGTCTATTTCGTTCATCCATAGT
TGCATTTAAATTTCCGAACTCTCCAAGGCCCTCGTCGGAAAATCTTCAAACCTTTCGTCCGATCCATCTT
GCAGGCTACCTCTCGAACGAACTATCGCAAGTCTCTTGGCCGGCCTTGCGCCTTGGCTATTGCTTGGCAG
CGCCTATCGCCAGGTATTACTCCAATCCCGAATATCCGAGATCGGGATCACCCGAGAGAAGTTCAACCTA
CATCCTCAATCCCGATCTATCCGAGATCCGAGGAATATCGAAATCGGGGCGCGCCTGGCCTCCGCGCCGG
GTTTTGGCGCCTCCCGCGGGCGCCCCCCTCGTCACGGCGAGCGCTGCCACGTCAGACGAAGGGCGCAGGA
GCGTCCTGATCCTTCCGCCCGGACGCTCAGGACAGCGGCCCGCTGCTCATAAGACTCGGCCTTAGAACCC
CAGTATCAGCAGAAGGACATTTTAGGACGGGACTTGGGTGACTCTAGGGCACTGGTTTTCTTTCCAGAGA
GCGGAACAGGCGAGGAAAAGTAGTCCCTTCTCGGCGATTCTGCGGAGGGATCTCCGTGGGGCGGTGAACG
CCGATGATTATATAAGGACGCGCCGGGTGTGGCACAGCTAGTTCCGTCGCAGCCGGGATTTGGGTCGCGG
TTCTTGTTTGTGGATCGCTGTGATCGTCACTTGGTGAGTAGCGGGCTGCTGGGCTGGCCGGGGCTTTCGT
GGCCGCCGGGCCGCTCGGTGGGACGGAAGCGTGTGGAGAGACCGCCAAGGGCTGTAGTCTGGGTCCGCGA
GCAAGGTTGCCCTGAACTGGGGGTTGGGGGGAGCGCAGCAAAATGGCGGCTGTTCCCGAGTCTTGAATGG
AAGACGCTTGTGAGGCGGGCTGTGAGGTCGTTGAAACAAGGTGGGGGGCATGGTGGGCGGCAAGAACCCA
AGGTCTTGAGCCCTTCGCTAATGCGGGAAAGCTCTTATTCGGGTGAGATGGGCTGGGCACCATCTGGGGA
CCCTGACGTGAAGTTTGTCACTGACTGGAGAACTCGGTTTGTCGTCTGTTGCGGGGGCGGCAGTTATGGC
GGTGCCGTTGGGCAGTGCACCCGTACCTTTGGGAGCGCGCGCCCTCGTCGTGTCGTGACGTCACCCGTTC
TGTTGGCTTATAATGCAGGGTGGGGCCACCTGCCGGTAGGTGTGCGGTAGGCTTTTCTCCGTCGCAGGAC
GCAGGGTTCGGGCCTAGGGTAGGCTCTCCTGAATCGACAGGCGCCGGACCTCTGGTGAGGGGAGGGATAA
GTGAGGCGTCAGTTTCTTTGGTCGGTTTTATGTACCTATCTTCTTAAGTAGCTGAAGCTCCGGTTTTGAA
CTATGCGCTCGGGGTTGGCGAGTGTGTTTTGTGAAGTTTTTTAGGCACCTTTTGAAATGTAATCATTTGG
GTCAATATGTAATTTTCAGTGTTAGACTTGTAAATTGTCCGCTAAATTCTGGCCGTTTTTGGCTTTTTTG
TTAGACAACATGGGTAAAAAGCCTGAACTCACCGCGACGTCTGTCGAGAAGTTTCTGATCGAAAAGTTCG
ACAGCGTCTCCGACCTGATGCAGCTCTCGGAGGGCGAAGAATCTCGTGCTTTCAGCTTCGATGTAGGAGG
GCGTGGATATGTCCTGCGGGTAAATAGCTGCGCCGATGGTTTCTACAAAGATCGTTATGTTTATCGGCAC
TTTGCATCCGCCGCGCTCCCGATTCCGGAAGTGCTTGACATTGGGGAGTTCAGCGAGAGCCTGACCTATT
GCATCTCCCGCCGTGCACAGGGTGTCACGTTGCAAGACCTGCCTGAAACCGAACTGCCCGCTGTTCTGCA
GCCGGTCGCGGAGGCAATGGATGCCATCGCTGCCGCCGATCTTAGCCAGACGAGCGGGTTCGGCCCATTC
GGACCGCAAGGAATCGGTCAATACACTACATGGCGTGATTTCATATGCGCGATTGCTGATCCCCATGTGT
ATCACTGGCAAACTGTGATGGACGACACCGTCAGTGCGTCCGTCGCGCAGGCTCTCGATGAGCTGATGCT
TTGGGCCGAGGACTGCCCCGAAGTCCGGCACCTCGTGCACGCGGATTTCGGCTCCAACAATGTCCTGACG
GACAATGGCCGCATAACAGCGGTCATTGACTGGAGCGAGGCGATGTTCGGGGATTCCCAATACGAGGTCG
CCAACATCTTCTTCTGGAGGCCGTGGTTGGCTTGTATGGAGCAGCAGACGCGCTACTTCGAGCGGAGGCA
TCCGGAGCTTGCAGGATCGCCCCGGCTCCGGGCGTATATGCTCCGCATTGGTCTTGACCAACTCTATCAG
AGCTTGGTTGACGGCAATTTCGATGATGCAGCTTGGGCGCAGGGTCGATGCGACGCAATCGTCCGATCCG
GAGCCGGGACTGTCGGGCGTACACAAATCGCCCGCAGAAGCGCCGCCGTCTGGACCGATGGCTGTGTAGA
AGTACTCGCCGATAGTGGAAACCGACGCCCCAGCACTCGTCCGAGGGCAAAGGAATAAGCTAGTATGTAA
GCCTAGTCTTAGATAATAAAATCGCTATCCATCGAAGATGGATGTGTGTTGGTTTTTTGTGTGTGTAACG
CTAGGCGCGCCTGGTGTACCGAGAACGATCCTCTCAGTGCGAGTCTCGACGATCCATATCGTTGCTTGGC
AGTCAGCCAGTCGGAATCCAGCTTGGGACCCAGGAAGTCCAATCGTCAGATATTGTACTCAAGCCTGGTC
ACGGCAGCGTACCGATCTGTTTAAACCTAGATATTGATAGTCTGATCGGTCAACGTATAATCGAGTCCTA
GCTTTTGCAAACATCTATCAAGAGACAGGATCAGCAGGAGGCTTTCGCATGAGTATTCAACATTTCCGTG
TCGCCCTTATTCCCTTTTTTGCGGCATTTTGCCTTCCTGTTTTTGCTCACCCAGAAACGCTGGTGAAAGT
AAAAGATGCTGAAGATCAGTTGGGTGCGCGAGTGGGTTACATCGAACTGGATCTCAACAGCGGTAAGATC
CTTGAGAGTTTTCGCCCCGAAGAACGCTTTCCAATGATGAGCACTTTTAAAGTTCTGCTATGTGGCGCGG
TATTATCCCGTATTGACGCCGGGCAAGAGCAACTCGGTCGCCGCATACACTATTCTCAGAATGACTTGGT
TGAGTATTCACCAGTCACAGAAAAGCATCTTACGGATGGCATGACAGTAAGAGAATTATGCAGTGCTGCC
ATAACCATGAGTGATAACACTGCGGCCAACTTACTTCTGACAACGATTGGAGGACCGAAGGAGCTAACCG
CTTTTTTGCACAACATGGGGGATCATGTAACTCGCCTTGATCGTTGGGAACCGGAGCTGAATGAAGCCAT
ACCAAACGACGAGCGTGACACCACGATGCCTGTAGCAATGGCAACAACCTTGCGTAAACTATTAACTGGC
GAACTACTTACTCTAGCTTCCCGGCAACAGTTGATAGACTGGATGGAGGCGGATAAAGTTGCAGGACCAC
TTCTGCGCTCGGCCCTTCCGGCTGGCTGGTTTATTGCTGATAAATCTGGAGCCGGTGAGCGTGGGTCTCG
CGGTATCATTGCAGCACTGGGGCCAGATGGTAAGCCCTCCCGTATCGTAGTTATCTACACGACGGGGAGT
CAGGCAACTATGGATGAACGAAATAGACAGATCGCTGAGATAGGTGCCTCACTGATTAAGCATTGGTAAC
CGATTCTAGGTGCATTGGCGCAGAAAAAAATGCCTGATGCGACGCTGCGCGTCTTATACTCCCACATATG
CCAGATTCAGCAACGGATACGGCTTCCCCAACTTGCCCACTTCCATACGTGTCCTCCTTACCAGAAATTT
ATCCTTAAGATCCCGAATCGTTTAAACTCGACTCTGGCTCTATCGAATCTCCGTCGTTTCGAGCTTACGC
GAACAGCCGTGGCGCTCATTTGCTCGTCGGGCATCGAATCTCGTCAGCTATCGTCAGCTTACCTTTTTGG
CAGCGATCGCGGCTCCCGACATCTTGGACCATTAGCTCCACAGGTATCTTCTTCCCTCTAGTGGTCATAA
CAGCAGCTTCAGCTACCTCTCAATTCAAAAAACCCCTCAAGACCCGTTTAGAGGCCCCAAGGGGTTATGC
TATCAATCGTTGCGTTACACACACAAAAAACCAACACACATCCATCTTCGATGGATAGCGATTTTATTAT
CTAACTGCTGATCGAGTGTAGCCAGATCTAGTAATCAATTACGGGGTCATTAGTTCATAGCCCATATATG
GAGTTCCG
